Addgene plasmid #144187: TFORF1601
Purpose: Lentiviral vector for overexpressing transcription factor ORFs with unique 24-bp barcodes. Barcodes facilitate identification of transcription factors in pooled screens.
Depositing lab: Feng Zhang. Depositing organization: Broad Institute. Publication: A transcription factor atlas of directed differentiation. Joung J, Ma S, Tay T, Geiger-Schuller KR, Kirchgatterer PC, Verdine VK, Guo B, Arias-Garcia MA, Allen WE, Singh A, Kuksenko O, Abudayyeh OO, Gootenberg JS, Fu Z, Macrae RK, Buenrostro JD, Regev A, Zhang F. Cell. 2023 Jan 5;186(1):209-229.e26. doi: 10.1016/j.cell.2022.11.026. PubMed 36608654.
Backbone
  Vector backbone: pLX_TRC317
  Backbone manufacturer: Broad Institute Genetic Perturbation Platform
  Backbone size w/o insert (bp): 8264
  Vector type: Mammalian Expression, Lentiviral
  Selectable markers: Puromycin
Growth in bacteria
  Bacterial resistance: Ampicillin, 100 μg/mL
  Growth temperature: 37°C
  Growth strain: NEB Stable
  Copy number: High Copy
Gene/Insert
  Gene/Insert name: ZNF195
  Species: H. sapiens (human)
  Insert size (bp): 2003
  Entrez Gene: ZNF195 (a.k.a. DKFZp666D035)
  Promoter: EF1a
  Cloning method: Unknown
  Sequencing primers: 5′ GGGTGGAGACTGAAGTTAGGCCAG; 3′ CACATAGCGTAAAAGGAGCAACATAG
Terms and licenses: Academic/Nonprofit Terms; Industry Terms: Not Available to Industry
Depositor comments: XM_011520350,XM_017018261,XM_011520351,ENST00000620374 . The transcription factor ORF portion of this plasmid was synthesized by Genewiz. Please test multiple small colonies in case of plasmid recombination. To make this collection available in a timely manner, a portion of this collection was not fully sequenced by Addgene. If an Addgene verified full plasmid sequence is not available, please contact us prior to placing an order to request the full sequence.
How to cite: TFORF1601 was a gift from Feng Zhang (Addgene plasmid # 144187 ; http://n2t.net/addgene:144187 ; RRID:Addgene_144187)
