[The description below was written by a language model from this plasmid's Addgene catalogue record and pLannotate feature annotations shown in this document.]
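Description:
TFORF1601 is a third-generation-style, self-inactivating lentiviral expression plasmid built on the pLX_TRC317 backbone for overexpressing the human zinc-finger transcription factor ZNF195 in mammalian cells. It is maintained in E. coli through a high-copy ColE1/pUC-type origin with ampicillin selection (AmpR under its own bla promoter). The backbone also carries an f1 origin and remnants of lac/lacZα, T7 and T3 cloning-vector sequence. Because the lentiviral repeats can recombine, the depositor warns that plasmid recombination may occur.

The viral genome is transcribed from an RSV promoter fused to a truncated HIV-1 5' LTR. It includes the Ψ packaging signal with a gag fragment, the RRE for Rev-dependent nuclear export, a cPPT/CTS element, and a ΔU3 3' LTR followed by an SV40 poly(A) signal. Two expression units sit between the LTRs. An SV40 early promoter/origin drives puromycin N-acetyltransferase so that transduced cells can be selected, and a downstream EF-1α promoter drives the ZNF195 ORF, with a WPRE after it to enhance transcript expression.

The catalogue lists the insert as about 2 kb, whereas the automated annotation matches only about 1.3 kb to ZNF195. The depositor's references are to predicted transcript isoforms, so the remaining sequence may reflect isoform differences from the reference protein, although the record does not settle this. The 24-bp barcode unique to this ORF is described in the purpose statement but is not annotated in the feature table. The short U6 promoter fragment upstream of the WPRE is probably residual backbone or priming sequence. The construct belongs to a barcoded transcription factor ORF collection in which barcode readout identifies which factor each cell received in pooled overexpression screens, such as those for directed differentiation.
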