Features (pLannotate 1.2.2; 31 found; start..end, strand, type, name):
      5..231     +  promoter       RSV promoter: Rous sarcoma virus enhancer/promoter
    232..412     +  LTR            5' LTR (truncated): truncated 5' long terminal repeat (LTR) from HIV-1
    459..584     +  misc_feature   HIV-1 Ψ: packaging signal of human immunodeficiency virus type 1
    568..931     +  CDS            HIV-1 gag (fragment): gag protein from human immunodeficiency virus 1; gag
   1077..1310    +  misc_feature   RRE: The Rev response element (RRE) of HIV-1 allows for Rev-dependent mRNA export from the nucleus to the cytoplasm.
   1687..1713    +  CDS            Rev (fragment): human immunodeficiency virus 1 (HIV-1) Rev protein; rev; enhances nuclear export of unspliced and incompletely spliced viral mRNAs
   1720..1743    +  promoter       SV40 promoter (fragment): SV40 early promoter
   1744..1815    +  promoter       SV40 promoter (fragment): SV40 enhancer and early promoter
   1839..1974    +  rep_origin     SV40 ori: SV40 origin of replication
   2020..2616    +  CDS            PuroR (fragment): puromycin N-acetyltransferase; pac from Streptomyces; confers resistance to puromycin
   2665..2782    +  misc_feature   cPPT/CTS: central polypurine tract and central termination sequence of HIV-1
   2847..2913    +  CDS            small t antigen (fragment): SV40 (simian virus 40) small t antigen
   2920..4098    +  promoter       EF-1α promoter: strong constitutive promoter for human elongation factor EF-1α
   4130..5401    +  CDS            ZNF195 (fragment): ZN195_HUMAN - Also known as ZNFP104. Experimental evidence at protein level: Swiss-Prot protein existence level 1. May be involved in transcriptional regulation. From Homo sapiens (Human).
   6029..6082    +  promoter       U6 promoter (fragment): RNA polymerase III promoter for human U6 snRNA
   6124..6712    +  misc_feature   WPRE: woodchuck hepatitis virus posttranscriptional regulatory element
   6763..6782    +  misc_feature   cPPT/CTS (fragment): central polypurine tract and central termination sequence of HIV-1
   6784..7017    +  LTR            3' LTR (ΔU3): self-inactivating 3' long terminal repeat (LTR) from HIV-1
   7095..7216    +  polyA_signal   SV40 poly(A) signal: SV40 polyadenylation signal
   7256..7391    +  rep_origin     SV40 ori: SV40 origin of replication
   7412..7430    -  promoter       T7 promoter: promoter for bacteriophage T7 RNA polymerase
   7438..7593    +  CDS            lacZα (fragment): LacZα fragment of β-galactosidase; lacZ fragment
   7598..8026    +  rep_origin     f1 ori (sequence partly withheld): f1 bacteriophage origin of replication; arrow indicates direction of (+) strand synthesis
   8079..8183    +  promoter       AmpR promoter: bla
   8184..9044    +  CDS            AmpR: β-lactamase; bla; confers resistance to ampicillin, carbenicillin, and related antibiotics
   9215..9803    +  rep_origin     ori: high-copy-number ColE1/pMB1/pBR322/pUC origin of replication
   9986..10078   +  CDS            lacI (fragment): lac repressor; lacI; The lac repressor binds to the lac operator to inhibit transcription in E. coli. This inhibition can be relieved by adding lactose or isopropyl-β-D-thiogalactopyranoside (IPTG).
  10091..10112   +  protein_bind   CAP binding site: CAP binding activates transcription in the presence of cAMP. E. coli catabolite activator protein
  10127..10157   +  promoter       lac promoter: promoter for the E. coli lac operon
  10165..10181   +  protein_bind   lac operator: The lac repressor binds to the lac operator to inhibit transcription in E. coli. This inhibition can be relieved by adding lactose or isopropyl-β-D-thiogalactopyranoside (IPTG). lac repressor encoded by lacI
  10226..10244   +  promoter       T3 promoter: promoter for bacteriophage T3 RNA polymerase
>Addgene plasmid #144187 | TFORF1601 | addgene full sequence | sequence record 404075 | Addgene NGS Result
TTAATGTAGTCTTATGCAATACTCTTGTAGTCTTGCAACATGGTAACGATGAGTTAGCAACATGCCTTAC
AAGGAGAGAAAAAGCACCGTGCATGCCGATTGGTGGAAGTAAGGTGGTACGATCGTGCCTTATTAGGAAG
GCAACAGACGGGTCTGACATGGATTGGACGAACCACTGAATTGCCGCATTGCAGAGATATTGTATTTAAG
TGCCTAGCTCGATACATAAACGGGTCTCTCTGGTTAGACCAGATCTGAGCCTGGGAGCTCTCTGGCTAAC
TAGGGAACCCACTGCTTAAGCCTCAATAAAGCTTGCCTTGAGTGCTTCAAGTAGTGTGTGCCCGTCTGTT
GTGTGACTCTGGTAACTAGAGATCCCTCAGACCCTTTTAGTCAGTGTGGAAAATCTCTAGCAGTGGCGCC
CGAACAGGGACTTGAAAGCGAAAGGGAAACCAGAGGAGCTCTCTCGACGCAGGACTCGGCTTGCTGAAGC
GCGCACGGCAAGAGGCGAGGGGCGGCGACTGGTGAGTACGCCAAAAATTTTGACTAGCGGAGGCTAGAAG
GAGAGAGATGGGTGCGAGAGCGTCAGTATTAAGCGGGGGAGAATTAGATCGCGATGGGAAAAAATTCGGT
TAAGGCCAGGGGGAAAGAAAAAATATAAATTAAAACATATAGTATGGGCAAGCAGGGAGCTAGAACGATT
CGCAGTTAATCCTGGCCTGTTAGAAACATCAGAAGGCTGTAGACAAATACTGGGACAGCTACAACCATCC
CTTCAGACAGGATCAGAAGAACTTAGATCATTATATAATACAGTAGCAACCCTCTATTGTGTGCATCAAA
GGATAGAGATAAAAGACACCAAGGAAGCTTTAGACAAGATAGAGGAAGAGCAAAACAAAAGTAAGACCAC
CGCACAGCAAGCGGCCGCTGATCTTCAGACCTGGAGGAGGAGATATGAGGGACAATTGGAGAAGTGAATT
ATATAAATATAAAGTAGTAAAAATTGAACCATTAGGAGTAGCACCCACCAAGGCAAAGAGAAGAGTGGTG
CAGAGAGAAAAAAGAGCAGTGGGAATAGGAGCTTTGTTCCTTGGGTTCTTGGGAGCAGCAGGAAGCACTA
TGGGCGCAGCGTCAATGACGCTGACGGTACAGGCCAGACAATTATTGTCTGGTATAGTGCAGCAGCAGAA
CAATTTGCTGAGGGCTATTGAGGCGCAACAGCATCTGTTGCAACTCACAGTCTGGGGCATCAAGCAGCTC
CAGGCAAGAATCCTGGCTGTGGAAAGATACCTAAAGGATCAACAGCTCCTGGGGATTTGGGGTTGCTCTG
GAAAACTCATTTGCACCACTGCTGTGCCTTGGAATGCTAGTTGGAGTAATAAATCTCTGGAACAGATTTG
GAATCACACGACCTGGATGGAGTGGGACAGAGAAATTAACAATTACACAAGCTTAATACACTCCTTAATT
GAAGAATCGCAAAACCAGCAAGAAAAGAATGAACAAGAATTATTGGAATTAGATAAATGGGCAAGTTTGT
GGAATTGGTTTAACATAACAAATTGGCTGTGGTATATAAAATTATTCATAATGATAGTAGGAGGCTTGGT
AGGTTTAAGAATAGTTTTTGCTGTACTTTCTATAGTGAATAGAGTTAGGCAGGGATATTCACCATTATCG
TTTCAGACCCACCTCCCAACCCCGAGGGGACCCATGCATTGCATCTCAATTAGTCAGCAACCAGGTGTGG
AAAGTCCCCAGGCTCCCCAGCAGGCAGAAGTATGCAAAGCATGCGTCTCAATTAGTCAGCAACCATAGTC
CCGCCCCTAACTCCGCCCATCCCGCCCCTAACTCCGCCCAGTTCCGCCCATTCTCCGCCCCATGGCTGAC
TAATTTTTTTTATTTATGCAGAGGCCGAGGCCGCCTCGGCCTCTGAGCTATTCCAGAAGTAGTGAGGAGG
CTTTTTTGGAGGCCTAGGCTTTTGCAAAAAGCTTTCTAGAGGTACCACCGGAGCTTACCATGACCGAGTA
CAAGCCCACGGTGCGCCTCGCCACCCGCGACGACGTCCCCAGGGCCGTACGCACCCTCGCCGCCGCGTTC
GCCGACTACCCCGCCACGCGCCACACCGTCGATCCGGACCGCCACATCGAGCGGGTCACCGAGCTGCAAG
AACTCTTCCTCACGCGCGTCGGGCTCGACATCGGCAAGGTGTGGGTCGCGGACGACGGCGCCGCCGTGGC
GGTCTGGACCACGCCGGAGAGCGTCGAAGCGGGGGCGGTGTTCGCCGAGATCGGCCCGCGCATGGCCGAG
TTGAGCGGTTCCCGGCTGGCCGCGCAGCAACAGATGGAAGGCCTCCTGGCGCCGCACCGGCCCAAGGAGC
CCGCGTGGTTCCTGGCCACCGTCGGCGTCTCGCCCGACCACCAGGGCAAGGGTCTGGGCAGCGCCGTCGT
GCTCCCCGGAGTGGAGGCGGCCGAGCGCGCCGGGGTGCCCGCCTTCCTGGAGACCTCCGCGCCCCGCAAC
CTCCCCTTCTACGAGCGGCTCGGCTTCACCGTCACCGCCGACGTCGAGGTGCCCGAAGGACCGCGCACCT
GGTGCATGACCCGCAAGCCCGGTGCCAGTTAACGAATTCTAGATCTTGAGACAAATGGCAGTATTCATCC
ACAATTTTAAAAGAAAAGGGGGGATTGGGGGGTACAGTGCAGGGGAAAGAATAGTAGACATAATAGCAAC
AGACATACAAACTAAAGAATTACAAAAACAAATTACAAAAATTCAAAATTTTCGGGTTTATTACAGGGAC
AGCAGAGATCCACTTTGGCGCCGGCTCGAGGCCTGCAGGTGCAAAGATGGATAAAGTTTTAAACAGAGAG
GAATCTTTGCAGCTAATGGACCTTCTAGGTCTTGAAAGGAGTGGGAATTGGCTCCGGTGCCCGTCAGTGG
GCAGAGCGCACATCGCCCACAGTCCCCGAGAAGTTGGGGGGAGGGGTCGGCAATTGAACCGGTGCCTAGA
GAAGGTGGCGCGGGGTAAACTGGGAAAGTGATGTCGTGTACTGGCTCCGCCTTTTTCCCGAGGGTGGGGG
AGAACCGTATATAAGTGCAGTAGTCGCCGTGAACGTTCTTTTTCGCAACGGGTTTGCCGCCAGAACACAG
GTAAGTGCCGTGTGTGGTTCCCGCGGGCCTGGCCTCTTTACGGGTTATGGCCCTTGCGTGCCTTGAATTA
CTTCCACCTGGCTGCAGTACGTGATTCTTGATCCCGAGCTTCGGGTTGGAAGTGGGTGGGAGAGTTCGAG
GCCTTGCGCTTAAGGAGCCCCTTCGCCTCGTGCTTGAGTTGAGGCCTGGCCTGGGCGCTGGGGCCGCCGC
GTGCGAATCTGGTGGCACCTTCGCGCCTGTCTCGCTGCTTTCGATAAGTCTCTAGCCATTTAAAATTTTT
GATGACCTGCTGCGACGCTTTTTTTCTGGCAAGATAGTCTTGTAAATGCGGGCCAAGATCTGCACACTGG
TATTTCGGTTTTTGGGGCCGCGGGCGGCGACGGGGCCCGTGCGTCCCAGCGCACATGTTCGGCGAGGCGG
GGCCTGCGAGCGCGGCCACCGAGAATCGGACGGGGGTAGTCTCAAGCTGGCCGGCCTGCTCTGGTGCCTG
GCCTCGCGCCGCCGTGTATCGCCCCGCCCTGGGCGGCAAGGCTGGCCCGGTCGGCACCAGTTGCGTGAGC
GGAAAGATGGCCGCTTCCCGGCCCTGCTGCAGGGAGCTCAAAATGGAGGACGCGGCGCTCGGGAGAGCGG
GCGGGTGAGTCACCCACACAAAGGAAAAGGGCCTTTCCGTCCTCAGCCGTCGCTTCATGTGACTCCACGG
AGTACCGGGCGCCGTCCAGGCACCTCGATTAGTTCTCGAGCTTTTGGAGTACGTCGTCTTTAGGTTGGGG
GGAGGGGTTTTATGCGATGGAGTTTCCCCACACTGAGTGGGTGGAGACTGAAGTTAGGCCAGCTTGGCAC
TTGATGTAATTCTCCTTGGAATTTGCCCTTTTTGAGTTTGGATCTTGGTTCATTCTCAAGCCTCAGACAG
TGGTTCAAAGTTTTTTTCTTCCATTTCAGGTGTCGTGAGGCTAGCACCGCCACCATGGCTGGTGCTCAGA
CTCTGTTGACGTTCAGGGATGTGGCCATAGAATTCTCCCTGGAGGAGTGGAAATGCCTGGACCTCGCTCA
GCAGAATTTGTACAGGGATGTGATGTTGGAGAACTACAGAAACTTGTTCTCCGTTGGTCTCACTGTCTGT
AAGCCAGGCCTGATCACCTGCCTGGAGCAACGAAAAGAGCCCTGGAATGTGAAGAGACAGGAGGCAGCAG
ACGGACATCCAGAGATGGGATTTCACCATGCTACTCAGGCTTGTCTTGAACTCCTGGGCTCAAGCGATCT
GCCTGCCTCAGCCTCCCAAAGTGCTGGGATTACAGGTGTGAACCACCGTGCCCAGCCAGGCCTCAATGTT
TCTGTGGACAAATTCACTGCACTGTGCTCACCTGGGGTGCTGCAAACTGTGAAATGGTTTTTAGAGTTCA
GATGCATCTTCTCACTAGCTATGTCTTCTCATTTTACCCAAGACCTTCTGCCAGAGCAGGGCATACAAGA
TGCATTCCCAAAAAGAATACTGAGAGGATATGGAAATTGTGGCCTTGATAATTTATATTTAAGGAAAGAC
TGGGAAAGTTTAGATGAGTGTAAGTTGCAAAAAGATTATAATGGACTTAACCAATGTTCATCAACTACCC
ATAGCAAAATCTTTCAATATAATAAATATGTTAAAATCTTTGATAACTTTTCAAATTTACATAGACGTAA
TATAAGTAATACTGGAGAGAAACCTTTCAAATGTCAAGAATGTGGCAAATCCTTTCAAATGCTCTCATTC
CTAACTGAACATCAGAAAATTCACACTGGAAAAAAATTCCAAAAATGTGGAGAATGTGGCAAAACCTTTA
TCCAGTGCTCACACTTTACTGAACCTGAGAACATTGACACTGGAGAGAAACCTTACAAGTGTCAAGAATG
TAACAACGTCATTAAAACTTGCTCAGTCCTTACTAAAAATAGAATTTATGCCGGAGGGGAACATTACAGA
TGTGAAGAATTTGGCAAAGTATTTAACCAGTGCTCCCACCTTACTGAACATGAGCATGGTACTGAGGAAA
AACCCTGCAAATATGAAGAGTGCAGCAGTGTCTTTATCTCTTGCTCAAGCCTTTCTAATCAACAGATGAT
TCTTGCTGGAGAGAAGCTCTCCAAATGTGAAACATGGTACAAAGGTTTTAACCACAGCCCAAATCCTTCC
AAACACCAGAGAAATGAGATTGGAGGGAAACCTTTCAAATGTGAGGAATGTGACAGCATCTTCAAGTGGT
TCTCAGACCTTACTAAACATAAGAGAATTCACACTGGTGAGAAACCATACAAATGTGACGAATGTGGGAA
AGCCTATACACAGTCCTCACACCTCAGTGAACACAGGAGGATTCACACCGGAGAGAAACCCTACCAATGT
GAAGAATGTGGGAAGGTCTTCAGAACTTGCTCAAGCCTTTCTAACCATAAGAGAACTCATTCTGAAGAAA
AACCCTACACGTGTGAAGAATGTGGCAACATCTTTAAGCAGTTATCAGACCTCACTAAGCATAAGAAAAC
CCATACTGGAGAGAAGCCCTACAAATGTGACGAATGTGGAAAAAACTTTACCCAGTCCTCCAACCTTATT
GTACATAAGAGAATTCATACTGGAGAGAAACCCTACAAGTGTGAAGAATGTGGCAGAGTCTTCATGTGGT
TCTCAGACATTACCAAACATAAGAAAACCCATACTGGAGAGAAACCCTACAAATGTGACGAATGTGGAAA
AAACTTTACCCAGTCCTCAAACCTTATTGTACATAAGAGAATTCATACTGGAGAGAAACCCTACAAGTGT
GAAAAGTGTGGCAAAGCCTTCACCCAGTTCTCACACCTGACTGTACATGAAAGCATTCATACTTAGTAAT
GAACTAGTCCGTAACTTGAAAGTATTTCGATTTCTTGGCTTTATATATCTTGTGGAAAGGACGATCTGCA
ATGGGCGTCACGTGACCCACGCGTTAAGTCGACAATCAACCTCTGGATTACAAAATTTGTGAAAGATTGA
CTGGTATTCTTAACTATGTTGCTCCTTTTACGCTATGTGGATACGCTGCTTTAATGCCTTTGTATCATGC
TATTGCTTCCCGTATGGCTTTCATTTTCTCCTCCTTGTATAAATCCTGGTTGCTGTCTCTTTATGAGGAG
TTGTGGCCCGTTGTCAGGCAACGTGGCGTGGTGTGCACTGTGTTTGCTGACGCAACCCCCACTGGTTGGG
GCATTGCCACCACCTGTCAGCTCCTTTCCGGGACTTTCGCTTTCCCCCTCCCTATTGCCACGGCGGAACT
CATCGCCGCCTGCCTTGCCCGCTGCTGGACAGGGGCTCGGCTGTTGGGCACTGACAATTCCGTGGTGTTG
TCGGGGAAATCATCGTCCTTTCCTTGGCTGCTCGCCTGTGTTGCCACCTGGATTCTGCGCGGGACGTCCT
TCTGCTACGTCCCTTCGGCCCTCAATCCAGCGGACCTTCCTTCCCGCGGCCTGCTGCCGGCTCTGCGGCC
TCTTCCGCGTCTTCGCCTTCGCCCTCAGACGAGTCGGATCTCCCTTTGGGCCGCCTCCCCGCGTCGACTT
TAAGACCAATGACTTACAAGGCAGCTGTAGATCTTAGCCACTTTTTAAAAGAAAAGGGGGGACTGGAAGG
GCTAATTCACTCCCAACGAAGACAAGATCTGCTTTTTGCTTGTACTGGGTCTCTCTGGTTAGACCAGATC
TGAGCCTGGGAGCTCTCTGGCTAACTAGGGAACCCACTGCTTAAGCCTCAATAAAGCTTGCCTTGAGTGC
TTCAAGTAGTGTGTGCCCGTCTGTTGTGTGACTCTGGTAACTAGAGATCCCTCAGACCCTTTTAGTCAGT
GTGGAAAATCTCTAGCAGTACGTATAGTAGTTCATGTCATCTTATTATTCAGTATTTATAACTTGCAAAG
AAATGAATATCAGAGAGTGAGAGGAACTTGTTTATTGCAGCTTATAATGGTTACAAATAAAGCAATAGCA
TCACAAATTTCACAAATAAAGCATTTTTTTCACTGCATTCTAGTTGTGGTTTGTCCAAACTCATCAATGT
ATCTTATCATGTCTGGCTCTAGCTATCCCGCCCCTAACTCCGCCCATCCCGCCCCTAACTCCGCCCAGTT
CCGCCCATTCTCCGCCCCATGGCTGACTAATTTTTTTTATTTATGCAGAGGCCGAGGCCGCCTCGGCCTC
TGAGCTATTCCAGAAGTAGTGAGGAGGCTTTTTTGGAGGCCTAGGGACGTACCCAATTCGCCCTATAGTG
AGTCGTATTACGCGCGCTCACTGGCCGTCGTTTTACAACGTCGTGACTGGGAAAACCCTGGCGTTACCCA
ACTTAATCGCCTTGCAGCACATCCCCCTTTCGCCAGCTGGCGTAATAGCGAAGAGGCCCGCACCGATCGC
CCTTCCCAACAGTTGCGCAGCCTGAATGGCGAATGGG
[124 nt withheld, positions 7598-7721]
C
[91 nt withheld, positions 7723-7813]
A
[49 nt withheld, positions 7815-7863]
CCTTTGACGTTGGAGTCCACGTTCTTT
[37 nt withheld, positions 7891-7927]
ACCCTATCTCGGTCTATTCTTTTGATTTATAAGGGATTTTGCCGATTTCGGCCTATTGGTTAAAAAATGA
GCTGATTTAACAAAAATTTAACGCGAATTTTAACAAAATATTAACGCTTACAATTTAGGTGGCACTTTTC
GGGGAAATGTGCGCGGAACCCCTATTTGTTTATTTTTCTAAATACATTCAAATATGTATCCGCTCATGAG
ACAATAACCCTGATAAATGCTTCAATAATATTGAAAAAGGAAGAGTATGAGTATTCAACATTTCCGTGTC
GCCCTTATTCCCTTTTTTGCGGCATTTTGCCTTCCTGTTTTTGCTCACCCAGAAACGCTGGTGAAAGTAA
AAGATGCTGAAGATCAGTTGGGTGCACGAGTGGGTTACATCGAACTGGATCTCAACAGCGGTAAGATCCT
TGAGAGTTTTCGCCCCGAAGAACGTTTTCCAATGATGAGCACTTTTAAAGTTCTGCTATGTGGCGCGGTA
TTATCCCGTATTGACGCCGGGCAAGAGCAACTCGGTCGCCGCATACACTATTCTCAGAATGACTTGGTTG
AGTACTCACCAGTCACAGAAAAGCATCTTACGGATGGCATGACAGTAAGAGAATTATGCAGTGCTGCCAT
AACCATGAGTGATAACACTGCGGCCAACTTACTTCTGACAACGATCGGAGGACCGAAGGAGCTAACCGCT
TTTTTGCACAACATGGGGGATCATGTAACTCGCCTTGATCGTTGGGAACCGGAGCTGAATGAAGCCATAC
CAAACGACGAGCGTGACACCACGATGCCTGTAGCAATGGCAACAACGTTGCGCAAACTATTAACTGGCGA
ACTACTTACTCTAGCTTCCCGGCAACAATTAATAGACTGGATGGAGGCGGATAAAGTTGCAGGACCACTT
CTGCGCTCGGCCCTTCCGGCTGGCTGGTTTATTGCTGATAAATCTGGAGCCGGTGAGCGTGGGTCTCGCG
GTATCATTGCAGCACTGGGGCCAGATGGTAAGCCCTCCCGTATCGTAGTTATCTACACGACGGGGAGTCA
GGCAACTATGGATGAACGAAATAGACAGATCGCTGAGATAGGTGCCTCACTGATTAAGCATTGGTAACTG
TCAGACCAAGTTTACTCATATATACTTTAGATTGATTTAAAACTTCATTTTTAATTTAAAAGGATCTAGG
TGAAGATCCTTTTTGATAATCTCATGACCAAAATCCCTTAACGTGAGTTTTCGTTCCACTGAGCGTCAGA
CCCCGTAGAAAAGATCAAAGGATCTTCTTGAGATCCTTTTTTTCTGCGCGTAATCTGCTGCTTGCAAACA
AAAAAACCACCGCTACCAGCGGTGGTTTGTTTGCCGGATCAAGAGCTACCAACTCTTTTTCCGAAGGTAA
CTGGCTTCAGCAGAGCGCAGATACCAAATACTGTTCTTCTAGTGTAGCCGTAGTTAGGCCACCACTTCAA
GAACTCTGTAGCACCGCCTACATACCTCGCTCTGCTAATCCTGTTACCAGTGGCTGCTGCCAGTGGCGAT
AAGTCGTGTCTTACCGGGTTGGACTCAAGACGATAGTTACCGGATAAGGCGCAGCGGTCGGGCTGAACGG
GGGGTTCGTGCACACAGCCCAGCTTGGAGCGAACGACCTACACCGAACTGAGATACCTACAGCGTGAGCT
ATGAGAAAGCGCCACGCTTCCCGAAGGGAGAAAGGCGGACAGGTATCCGGTAAGCGGCAGGGTCGGAACA
GGAGAGCGCACGAGGGAGCTTCCAGGGGGAAACGCCTGGTATCTTTATAGTCCTGTCGGGTTTCGCCACC
TCTGACTTGAGCGTCGATTTTTGTGATGCTCGTCAGGGGGGCGGAGCCTATGGAAAAACGCCAGCAACGC
GGCCTTTTTACGGTTCCTGGCCTTTTGCTGGCCTTTTGCTCACATGTTCTTTCCTGCGTTATCCCCTGAT
TCTGTGGATAACCGTATTACCGCCTTTGAGTGAGCTGATACCGCTCGCCGCAGCCGAACGACCGAGCGCA
GCGAGTCAGTGAGCGAGGAAGCGGAAGAGCGCCCAATACGCAAACCGCCTCTCCCCGCGCGTTGGCCGAT
TCATTAATGCAGCTGGCACGACAGGTTTCCCGACTGGAAAGCGGGCAGTGAGCGCAACGCAATTAATGTG
AGTTAGCTCACTCATTAGGCACCCCAGGCTTTACACTTTATGCTTCCGGCTCGTATGTTGTGTGGAATTG
TGAGCGGATAACAATTTCACACAGGAAACAGCTATGACCATGATTACGCCAAGCGCGCAATTAACCCTCA
CTAAAGGGAACAAAAGCTGGAGCTGCAAGC
