>Addgene plasmid #144187 | TFORF1601 | depositor partial sequence | sequence record 284676 | Insert
ACCGCCACCATGGCTGGTGCTCAGACTCTGTTGACGTTCAGGGATGTGGCCATAGAATTCTCCCTGGAGG
AGTGGAAATGCCTGGACCTCGCTCAGCAGAATTTGTACAGGGATGTGATGTTGGAGAACTACAGAAACTT
GTTCTCCGTTGGTCTCACTGTCTGTAAGCCAGGCCTGATCACCTGCCTGGAGCAACGAAAAGAGCCCTGG
AATGTGAAGAGACAGGAGGCAGCAGACGGACATCCAGAGATGGGATTTCACCATGCTACTCAGGCTTGTC
TTGAACTCCTGGGCTCAAGCGATCTGCCTGCCTCAGCCTCCCAAAGTGCTGGGATTACAGGTGTGAACCA
CCGTGCCCAGCCAGGCCTCAATGTTTCTGTGGACAAATTCACTGCACTGTGCTCACCTGGGGTGCTGCAA
ACTGTGAAATGGTTTTTAGAGTTCAGATGCATCTTCTCACTAGCTATGTCTTCTCATTTTACCCAAGACC
TTCTGCCAGAGCAGGGCATACAAGATGCATTCCCAAAAAGAATACTGAGAGGATATGGAAATTGTGGCCT
TGATAATTTATATTTAAGGAAAGACTGGGAAAGTTTAGATGAGTGTAAGTTGCAAAAAGATTATAATGGA
CTTAACCAATGTTCATCAACTACCCATAGCAAAATCTTTCAATATAATAAATATGTTAAAATCTTTGATA
ACTTTTCAAATTTACATAGACGTAATATAAGTAATACTGGAGAGAAACCTTTCAAATGTCAAGAATGTGG
CAAATCCTTTCAAATGCTCTCATTCCTAACTGAACATCAGAAAATTCACACTGGAAAAAAATTCCAAAAA
TGTGGAGAATGTGGCAAAACCTTTATCCAGTGCTCACACTTTACTGAACCTGAGAACATTGACACTGGAG
AGAAACCTTACAAGTGTCAAGAATGTAACAACGTCATTAAAACTTGCTCAGTCCTTACTAAAAATAGAAT
TTATGCCGGAGGGGAACATTACAGATGTGAAGAATTTGGCAAAGTATTTAACCAGTGCTCCCACCTTACT
GAACATGAGCATGGTACTGAGGAAAAACCCTGCAAATATGAAGAGTGCAGCAGTGTCTTTATCTCTTGCT
CAAGCCTTTCTAATCAACAGATGATTCTTGCTGGAGAGAAGCTCTCCAAATGTGAAACATGGTACAAAGG
TTTTAACCACAGCCCAAATCCTTCCAAACACCAGAGAAATGAGATTGGAGGGAAACCTTTCAAATGTGAG
GAATGTGACAGCATCTTCAAGTGGTTCTCAGACCTTACTAAACATAAGAGAATTCACACTGGTGAGAAAC
CATACAAATGTGACGAATGTGGGAAAGCCTATACACAGTCCTCACACCTCAGTGAACACAGGAGGATTCA
CACCGGAGAGAAACCCTACCAATGTGAAGAATGTGGGAAGGTCTTCAGAACTTGCTCAAGCCTTTCTAAC
CATAAGAGAACTCATTCTGAAGAAAAACCCTACACGTGTGAAGAATGTGGCAACATCTTTAAGCAGTTAT
CAGACCTCACTAAGCATAAGAAAACCCATACTGGAGAGAAGCCCTACAAATGTGACGAATGTGGAAAAAA
CTTTACCCAGTCCTCCAACCTTATTGTACATAAGAGAATTCATACTGGAGAGAAACCCTACAAGTGTGAA
GAATGTGGCAGAGTCTTCATGTGGTTCTCAGACATTACCAAACATAAGAAAACCCATACTGGAGAGAAAC
CCTACAAATGTGACGAATGTGGAAAAAACTTTACCCAGTCCTCAAACCTTATTGTACATAAGAGAATTCA
TACTGGAGAGAAACCCTACAAGTGTGAAAAGTGTGGCAAAGCCTTCACCCAGTTCTCACACCTGACTGTA
CATGAAAGCATTCATACTTAGTAATGAACTAGTCCGTAACTTGAAAGTATTTCGATTTCTTGGCTTTATA
TATCTTGTGGAAAGGACGATCTGCAATGGGCGTCACGTGACCC
