>Addgene plasmid #144187 | TFORF1601 | depositor partial sequence | sequence record 284677 | Barcode
TCTGCAATGGGCGTCACGTGACCC
